Addgene plasmid #27318: pSport6/FLAG-Wwtr1(Taz)
Depositing lab: Jonathan Epstein. Depositing organization: University of Pennsylvania.
Backbone
  Vector backbone: pEF-BOS
  Backbone size w/o insert (bp): 5800
  Vector type: Mammalian Expression
Growth in bacteria
  Bacterial resistance: Ampicillin, 100 μg/mL
  Growth temperature: 37°C
  Growth strain: DH5alpha
  Copy number: High Copy
Gene/Insert
  Gene/Insert name: Taz (alt names: WwtrI; G4.5; XAP-2)
  Species: M. musculus (mouse)
  Insert size (bp): 1636
  GenBank ID: AW107266
  Entrez Gene: Wwtr1 (a.k.a. 2310058J06Rik, 2610021I22Rik, Taz)
  Tag / fusion protein: FLAG (N terminal on insert)
  Cloning method: Restriction Enzyme; 5′ cloning site XhoI (not destroyed); 3′ cloning site XhoI (not destroyed)
  Sequencing primers: 5′ SP6; 3′ T7
Resource information
  A portion of this plasmid was derived from a plasmid made by: The FLAG-Taz insert originated from pEF-BOS/N-FLAG-Taz (TAZ: a novel transcriptional co-activator regulated by interactions with 14-3-3 and PDZ domain proteins. Kanai F et al. (EMBO J. 2000 Dec 15. 19(24):6778-91.)
Terms and licenses: Academic/Nonprofit Terms; Industry Terms: Not Available to Industry
How to cite: pSport6/FLAG-Wwtr1(Taz) was a gift from Jonathan Epstein (Addgene plasmid # 27318 ; http://n2t.net/addgene:27318 ; RRID:Addgene_27318)
