[The description below was written by a language model from this plasmid's Addgene catalogue record.]
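Description:
pSport6/FLAG-Wwtr1(Taz) is a mammalian expression plasmid carrying the mouse Wwtr1 gene, better known as Taz, fused to an N-terminal FLAG epitope tag. The insert is about 1.6 kb and was placed by restriction cloning into a single XhoI site that remains intact at both ends, so the cassette can be released with that one enzyme, and its orientation depends on how the fragment ligated. The FLAG-Taz fragment originated from an earlier pEF-BOS-based N-FLAG-Taz plasmid.

The record is inconsistent about the backbone. The construct name points to a pSport6-type vector, and the listed SP6 and T7 sequencing primers fit such a vector, but the backbone field gives pEF-BOS at roughly 5.8 kb, which may instead reflect the source of the insert. Because of this ambiguity, and because no feature table is provided, the promoter driving expression in mammalian cells and the polyadenylation signal are not stated and cannot be assigned with confidence. The plasmid is propagated in E. coli as a high-copy plasmid under ampicillin selection. No mammalian selection marker is recorded.

The encoded protein is the WW-domain-containing transcriptional co-activator that is regulated by binding to 14-3-3 and PDZ domain proteins. Some alternative names listed in the record (G4.5, XAP-2) are normally associated with other genes, including the unrelated tafazzin gene that shares the "TAZ" symbol, whereas the Entrez entry identifies the insert as Wwtr1. The construct suits transient overexpression of tagged Taz in cultured mammalian cells, with the FLAG epitope allowing detection by western blot or immunofluorescence and immunoprecipitation for interaction studies.
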