>Addgene plasmid #27318 | pSport6/FLAG-Wwtr1(Taz) | addgene partial sequence | sequence record 33750 | 27318 with SP6
GGTCCGGTCGGATTCCCGGGATATCGTCGACGAGCAGTCACTAGTCGGCGGCCGCTCTAGAGTATCCCTC
GAGATCCATTGTGCTGGAATTCGGCTTGCCATGGACTACAAAGACGATGACGATAAAATGAATCCGTCCT
CGGTGCCCCATCCGCTCCCGCCGCCAGGGCAGCAAGTCATCCACGTCACGCAGGACCTGGACACCGACCT
CGAAGCCCTCTTCAACTCTGTCATGAACCCCAAGCCCAGCTCATGGCGGAAAAAGATCCTCCCGGAGTCC
TTCTTTAAGGAGCCCGATTCCGGCTCGCACTCGCGCCAATCCAGCACAGACTCATCAGGCGGCCACCCGG
GGCCTCGACTAGCTGGCGGCGCGCAGCACGTCCGCTCGCACTCGTCGCCCGCATCCCTGCAGCTGGGCAC
CGGTGCGGGAGCCGCTGGAGGCCCTGCACAGCAGCATGCACATCTCCGCCAGCAGTCCTATGACGTGACC
GACGAGCTGCCGTTGCCCCCCGGGTGGGAGATGACCTTCACGGCCACTGGCCAGAGATACTTCCTTAATC
ACATAGAGAAAATCACCACATGGCAAGACCCCAGGAAGGTGATGAATCAGCCTCTGAATCATGTGAACCT
CCACCCGTCCATCACTTCCACCTCGGTGCCACAGAGGTCCATGGCAGTGTCCCAGCCGAATCTCGCAATG
AATCACCAACACCAGCAAGTCGTGGCCACTAGCCTGAGTCCACAGAACCACCCGACTCAGAACCAACCCA
CAGGGCTCATGAGTGTGCCCAATGCACTGACCACTCAGCAGCAGCAGCAGCAGAAACTGCGGCTTCAGAG
GATCCAGATGGAGAGAGAGAGGATTAGGATGCG
